Addgene plasmid #234761: pcDNA3.1-PDGFRA-R487L-V5/HIS
Purpose: Expression of the R487L mutant variant of human PDGFRA, which might be associated with Gastrointestinal Stromal Tumor
Depositing lab: Pavel Krejčí. Depositing organization: Masaryk University. Publication: One reporter for in-cell activity profiling of majority of protein kinase oncogenes. Gudernova I, Foldynova-Trantirkova S, Ghannamova BE, Fafilek B, Varecha M, Balek L, Hruba E, Jonatova L, Jelinkova I, Kunova Bosakova M, Trantirek L, Mayer J, Krejci P. Elife. 2017 Feb 15;6. pii: e21536. doi: 10.7554/eLife.21536. PubMed 28199182.
Backbone
  Vector backbone: pcDNA3.1-V5/His
  Backbone manufacturer: Invitrogen
  Vector type: Mammalian Expression
Growth in bacteria
  Bacterial resistance: Ampicillin, 100 μg/mL
  Growth temperature: 37°C
  Growth strain: DH5alpha
  Copy number: High Copy
Gene/Insert
  Gene/Insert name: PDGFRA-R487L receptor tyrosine kinase, full length
  Species: H. sapiens (human)
  Mutation: R487L substitution
  Entrez Gene: PDGFRA (a.k.a. CD140A, PDGFR-2, PDGFR2)
  Promoter: CMV
  Tag / fusion protein: V5/His (C terminal on insert)
  Cloning method: TOPO Cloning
Terms and licenses: Academic/Nonprofit Terms; Industry Terms: Not Available to Industry
How to cite: pcDNA3.1-PDGFRA-R487L-V5/HIS was a gift from Pavel Krejčí (Addgene plasmid # 234761 ; http://n2t.net/addgene:234761 ; RRID:Addgene_234761)
