[The description below was written by a language model from this plasmid's Addgene catalogue record and pLannotate feature annotations shown in this document.]
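Description:
pcDNA3.1-PDGFRA-R487L-V5/HIS is a mammalian expression plasmid of about 8.8 kb, built on the Invitrogen pcDNA3.1-V5/His backbone by TOPO cloning. It carries the full-length human receptor tyrosine kinase PDGFRA with an R487L substitution. In E. coli it is maintained at high copy through a ColE1/pUC-type origin and selected with ampicillin via the β-lactamase gene. An f1 origin is also present, which in principle allows single-stranded DNA production.

The PDGFRA open reading frame is driven by the human cytomegalovirus immediate-early enhancer and promoter and is terminated by the bovine growth hormone polyadenylation signal. A T7 promoter lies just upstream of the insert and can serve for in vitro transcription or sequencing. The receptor is fused at its C terminus to the vector's V5/His tag. The feature table annotates the V5 epitope downstream of the coding sequence but does not call the polyhistidine stretch separately. A second cassette, consisting of the SV40 early promoter, the neomycin phosphotransferase gene and the SV40 poly(A) signal, permits G418 selection of stably transfected mammalian cells. Several short annotated fragments (HIV-1 LTR, ble, lacI, bom and lac promoter/operator elements) appear to be backbone remnants or partial-match annotations rather than functional parts of the design.

According to the record, the plasmid is intended for expressing the R487L PDGFRA variant, which might be associated with gastrointestinal stromal tumor. The associated publication concerns a reporter for in-cell activity profiling of protein kinase oncogenes. This suggests use in transfection experiments that assess the signalling activity of the mutant receptor, with the V5/His tag available for detection.
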