Features (pLannotate 1.2.2; 21 found; start..end, strand, type, name):
    327..530     +  promoter       CMV promoter: human cytomegalovirus (CMV) immediate early promoter
    526..559     +  LTR            5' LTR (truncated) (fragment): truncated 5' long terminal repeat (LTR) from HIV-1
    575..593     +  promoter       T7 promoter: promoter for bacteriophage T7 RNA polymerase
    651..3917    +  CDS            PDGFRA: PGFRA_HUMAN - Also known as PDGFR2, RHEPDGFRA. Experimental evidence at protein level: Swiss-Prot protein existence level 1. Tyrosine-protein kinase that acts as a cell-surface receptor for PDGFA, PDGFB and PDGFC and plays an essential role in the regulation of embryonic development, cell proliferation, survival and chemotaxis. Depending on the context, promotes or inhibits cell proliferation and cell migration. Plays an important role in the differentiation of bone marrow-derived mesenchymal stem cells. Required for normal skeleton development and cephalic closure during embryonic development
   3990..4031    +  CDS            V5 tag: epitope tag from simian virus 5
   4087..4311    +  polyA_signal   bGH poly(A) signal: bovine growth hormone polyadenylation signal
   4315..4336    +  promoter       SV40 promoter (fragment): SV40 enhancer and early promoter
   4357..4785    +  rep_origin     f1 ori (sequence partly withheld): f1 bacteriophage origin of replication; arrow indicates direction of (+) strand synthesis
   4799..5128    +  promoter       SV40 promoter: SV40 enhancer and early promoter
   5195..5986    +  CDS            neo: KKA2_KLEPN - Also known as kan, nptII. Experimental evidence at protein level: Swiss-Prot protein existence level 1. Resistance to kanamycin, neomycin, paromomycin, ribostamycin, butirosin and gentamicin B. From Klebsiella pneumoniae.
   6012..6170    +  CDS            ble (fragment): BLE_KLEPN - Experimental evidence at protein level: Swiss-Prot protein existence level 1. Binding protein with a strong affinity to the bleomycin family of antibiotics. Binds to CL990; an antimitotic-antibiotic compound. From Klebsiella pneumoniae.
   6165..6286    +  polyA_signal   SV40 poly(A) signal: SV40 polyadenylation signal
   6359..6375    -  protein_bind   lac operator: The lac repressor binds to the lac operator to inhibit transcription in E. coli. This inhibition can be relieved by adding lactose or isopropyl-β-D-thiogalactopyranoside (IPTG). lac repressor encoded by lacI
   6383..6413    -  promoter       lac promoter: promoter for the E. coli lac operon
   6428..6449    -  protein_bind   CAP binding site: CAP binding activates transcription in the presence of cAMP. E. coli catabolite activator protein
   6462..6554    -  CDS            lacI (fragment): lac repressor; lacI; The lac repressor binds to the lac operator to inhibit transcription in E. coli. This inhibition can be relieved by adding lactose or isopropyl-β-D-thiogalactopyranoside (IPTG).
   6737..7325    -  rep_origin     ori: high-copy-number ColE1/pMB1/pBR322/pUC origin of replication
   7496..8356    -  CDS            AmpR: β-lactamase; bla; confers resistance to ampicillin, carbenicillin, and related antibiotics
   8357..8461    -  promoter       AmpR promoter: bla
   8520..8572    -  misc_feature   bom (fragment): basis of mobility region from pBR322
   8727..326     +  enhancer       CMV enhancer (across the origin): human cytomegalovirus immediate early enhancer
>Addgene plasmid #234761 | pcDNA3.1-PDGFRA-R487L-V5/HIS | addgene full sequence | sequence record 468953 | Addgene NGS Result
ATAGCCCATATATGGAGTTCCGCGTTACATAACTTACGGTAAATGGCCCGCCTGGCTGACCGCCCAACGA
CCCCCGCCCATTGACGTCAATAATGACGTATGTTCCCATAGTAACGCCAATAGGGACTTTCCATTGACGT
CAATGGGTGGAGTATTTACGGTAAACTGCCCACTTGGCAGTACATCAAGTGTATCATATGCCAAGTACGC
CCCCTATTGACGTCAATGACGGTAAATGGCCCGCCTGGCATTATGCCCAGTACATGACCTTATGGGACTT
TCCTACTTGGCAGTACATCTACGTATTAGTCATCGCTATTACCATGGTGATGCGGTTTTGGCAGTACATC
AATGGGCGTGGATAGCGGTTTGACTCACGGGGATTTCCAAGTCTCCACCCCATTGACGTCAATGGGAGTT
TGTTTTGGCACCAAAATCAACGGGACTTTCCAAAATGTCGTAACAACTCCGCCCCATTGACGCAAATGGG
CGGTAGGCGTGTACGGTGGGAGGTCTATATAAGCAGAGCTCTCTGGCTAACTAGAGAACCCACTGCTTAC
TGGCTTATCGAAATTAATACGACTCACTATAGGGAGACCCAAGCTGGCTAGTTAAGCTTGGTACCGAGCT
CGGATCCAGTACCCTTCACCATGGGGACTTCCCATCCGGCGTTCCTGGTCTTAGGCTGTCTTCTCACAGG
GCTGAGCCTAATCCTCTGCCAGCTTTCATTACCCTCTATCCTTCCAAATGAAAATGAAAAGGTTGTGCAG
CTGAATTCATCCTTTTCTCTGAGATGCTTTGGGGAGAGTGAAGTGAGCTGGCAGTACCCCATGTCTGAAG
AAGAGAGCTCCGATGTGGAAATCAGAAATGAAGAAAACAACAGCGGCCTTTTTGTGACGGTCTTGGAAGT
GAGCAGTGCCTCGGCGGCCCACACAGGGTTGTACACTTGCTATTACAACCACACTCAGACAGAAGAGAAT
GAGCTTGAAGGCAGGCACATTTACATCTATGTGCCAGACCCAGATGTAGCCTTTGTACCTCTAGGAATGA
CGGATTATTTAGTCATCGTGGAGGATGATGATTCTGCCATTATACCTTGTCGCACAACTGATCCCGAGAC
TCCTGTAACCTTACACAACAGTGAGGGGGTGGTACCTGCCTCCTACGACAGCAGACAGGGCTTTAATGGG
ACCTTCACTGTAGGGCCCTATATCTGTGAGGCCACCGTCAAAGGAAAGAAGTTCCAGACCATCCCATTTA
ATGTTTATGCTTTAAAAGCAACATCAGAGCTGGATCTAGAAATGGAAGCTCTTAAAACCGTGTATAAGTC
AGGGGAAACGATTGTGGTCACCTGTGCTGTTTTTAACAATGAGGTGGTTGACCTTCAATGGACTTACCCT
GGAGAAGTGAAAGGCAAAGGCATCACAATGCTGGAAGAAATCAAAGTCCCATCCATCAAATTGGTGTACA
CTTTGACGGTCCCCGAGGCCACGGTGAAAGACAGTGGAGATTACGAATGTGCTGCCCGCCAGGCTACCAG
GGAGGTCAAAGAAATGAAGAAAGTCACTATTTCTGTCCATGAGAAAGGTTTCATTGAAATCAAACCCACC
TTCAGCCAGTTGGAAGCTGTCAACCTGCATGAAGTCAAACATTTTGTTGTAGAGGTGCGGGCCTACCCAC
CTCCCAGGATATCCTGGCTGAAAAACAATCTGACTCTGATTGAAAATCTCACTGAGATCACCACTGATGT
GGAAAAGATTCAGGAAATAAGGTATCGAAGCAAATTAAAGCTGATCCGTGCTAAGGAAGAAGACAGTGGC
CATTATACTATTGTAGCTCAAAATGAAGATGCTGTGAAGAGCTATACTTTTGAACTGTTAACTCAAGTTC
CTTCATCCATTCTGGACTTGGTCGATGATCACCATGGCTCAACTGGGGGACAGACGGTGAGGTGCACAGC
TGAAGGCACGCCGCTTCCTGATATTGAGTGGATGATATGCAAAGATATTAAGAAATGTAATAATGAAACT
TCCTGGACTATTTTGGCCAACAATGTCTCAAACATCATCACGGAGATCCACTCCCGAGACAGGAGTACCG
TGGAGGGCCTTGTGACTTTCGCCAAAGTGGAGGAGACCATCGCCGTGCGATGCCTGGCTAAGAATCTCCT
TGGAGCTGAGAACCGAGAGCTGAAGCTGGTGGCTCCCACCCTGCGTTCTGAACTCACGGTGGCTGCTGCA
GTCCTGGTGCTGTTGGTGATTGTGATCATCTCACTTATTGTCCTGGTTGTCATTTGGAAACAGAAACCGA
GGTATGAAATTCGCTGGAGGGTCATTGAATCAATCAGCCCGGATGGACATGAATATATTTATGTGGACCC
GATGCAGCTGCCTTATGACTCAAGATGGGAGTTTCCAAGAGATGGACTAGTGCTTGGTCGGGTCTTGGGG
TCTGGAGCGTTTGGGAAGGTGGTTGAAGGAACAGCCTATGGATTAAGCCGGTCCCAACCTGTCATGAAAG
TTGCAGTGAAGATGCTAAAACCCACGGCCAGATCCAGTGAAAAACAAGCTCTCATGTCTGAACTGAAGAT
AATGACTCACCTGGGGCCACATTTGAACATTGTAAACTTGCTGGGAGCCTGCACCAAGTCAGGCCCCATT
TACATCATCACAGAGTATTGCTTCTATGGAGATTTGGTCAACTATTTGCATAAGAATAGGGATAGCTTCC
TGAGCCACCACCCAGAGAAGCCAAAGAAAGAGCTGGATATCTTTGGATTGAACCCTGCTGATGAAAGCAC
ACGGAGCTATGTTATTTTATCTTTTGAAAACAATGGTGACTACATGGACATGAAGCAGGCTGATACTACA
CAGTATGTCCCCATGCTAGAAAGGAAAGAGGTTTCTAAATATTCCGACATCCAGAGATCACTCTATGATC
GTCCAGCCTCATATAAGAAGAAATCTATGTTAGACTCAGAAGTCAAAAACCTCCTTTCAGATGATAACTC
AGAAGGCCTTACTTTATTGGATTTGTTGAGCTTCACCTATCAAGTTGCCCGAGGAATGGAGTTTTTGGCT
TCAAAAAATTGTGTCCACCGTGATCTGGCTGCTCGCAACGTCCTCCTGGCACAAGGAAAAATTGTGAAGA
TCTGTGACTTTGGCCTGGCCAGAGACATCATGCATGATTCGAACTATGTGTCGAAAGGCAGTACCTTTCT
GCCCGTGAAGTGGATGGCTCCTGAGAGCATCTTTGACAACCTCTACACCACACTGAGTGATGTCTGGTCT
TATGGCATTCTGCTCTGGGAGATCTTTTCCCTTGGTGGCACCCCTTACCCCGGCATGATGGTGGATTCTA
CTTTCTACAATAAGATCAAGAGTGGGTACCGGATGGCCAAGCCTGACCACGCTACCAGTGAAGTCTACGA
GATCATGGTGAAATGCTGGAACAGTGAGCCGGAGAAGAGACCCTCCTTTTACCACCTGAGTGAGATTGTG
GAGAATCTGCTGCCTGGACAATATAAAAAGAGTTATGAAAAAATTCACCTGGACTTCCTGAAGAGTGACC
ATCCTGCTGTGGCACGCATGCGTGTGGACTCAGACAATGCATACATTGGTGTCACCTACAAAAACGAGGA
AGACAAGCTGAAGGACTGGGAGGGTGGTCTGGATGAGCAGAGACTGAGCGCTGACAGTGGCTACATCATT
CCTCTGCCTGACATTGACCCTGTCCCTGAGGAGGAGGACCTGGGCAAGAGGAACAGACACAGCTCGCAGA
CCTCTGAAGAGAGTGCCATTGAGACGGGTTCCAGCAGTTCCACCTTCATCAAGAGAGAGGACGAGACCAT
TGAAGACATCGACATGATGGACGACATCGGCATAGACTCTTCAGACCTGGTGGAAGACAGCTTTCTTAAG
GGTCAAGACAATTCTGCAGATATCCAGCACAGTGGCGGCCGCTCGAGTCTAGAGGGCCCGCGGTTCGAAG
GTAAGCCTATCCCTAACCCTCTCCTCGGTCTCGATTCTACGCGTACCGGTCATCATCACCATCACCATTG
AGTTTAAACCCGCTGATCAGCCTCGACTGTGCCTTCTAGTTGCCAGCCATCTGTTGTTTGCCCCTCCCCC
GTGCCTTCCTTGACCCTGGAAGGTGCCACTCCCACTGTCCTTTCCTAATAAAATGAGGAAATTGCATCGC
ATTGTCTGAGTAGGTGTCATTCTATTCTGGGGGGTGGGGTGGGGCAGGACAGCAAGGGGGAGGATTGGGA
AGACAATAGCAGGCATGCTGGGGATGCGGTGGGCTCTATGGCTTCTGAGGCGGAAAGAACCAGCTGGGGC
TCTAGGGGGTATCCCC
[124 nt withheld, positions 4357-4480]
C
[91 nt withheld, positions 4482-4572]
A
[49 nt withheld, positions 4574-4622]
CCTTTGACGTTGGAGTCCACGTTCTTT
[37 nt withheld, positions 4650-4686]
ACCCTATCTCGGTCTATTCTTTTGATTTATAAGGGATTTTGCCGATTTCGGCCTATTGGTTAAAAAATGA
GCTGATTTAACAAAAATTTAACGCGAATTAATTCTGTGGAATGTGTGTCAGTTAGGGTGTGGAAAGTCCC
CAGGCTCCCCAGCAGGCAGAAGTATGCAAAGCATGCATCTCAATTAGTCAGCAACCAGGTGTGGAAAGTC
CCCAGGCTCCCCAGCAGGCAGAAGTATGCAAAGCATGCATCTCAATTAGTCAGCAACCATAGTCCCGCCC
CTAACTCCGCCCATCCCGCCCCTAACTCCGCCCAGTTCCGCCCATTCTCCGCCCCATGGCTGACTAATTT
TTTTTATTTATGCAGAGGCCGAGGCCGCCTCTGCCTCTGAGCTATTCCAGAAGTAGTGAGGAGGCTTTTT
TGGAGGCCTAGGCTTTTGCAAAAAGCTCCCGGGAGCTTGTATATCCATTTTCGGATCTGATCAAGAGACA
GGATGAGGATCGTTTCGCATGATTGAACAAGATGGATTGCACGCAGGTTCTCCGGCCGCTTGGGTGGAGA
GGCTATTCGGCTATGACTGGGCACAACAGACAATCGGCTGCTCTGATGCCGCCGTGTTCCGGCTGTCAGC
GCAGGGGCGCCCGGTTCTTTTTGTCAAGACCGACCTGTCCGGTGCCCTGAATGAACTGCAGGACGAGGCA
GCGCGGCTATCGTGGCTGGCCACGACGGGCGTTCCTTGCGCAGCTGTGCTCGACGTTGTCACTGAAGCGG
GAAGGGACTGGCTGCTATTGGGCGAAGTGCCGGGGCAGGATCTCCTGTCATCTCACCTTGCTCCTGCCGA
GAAAGTATCCATCATGGCTGATGCAATGCGGCGGCTGCATACGCTTGATCCGGCTACCTGCCCATTCGAC
CACCAAGCGAAACATCGCATCGAGCGAGCACGTACTCGGATGGAAGCCGGTCTTGTCGATCAGGATGATC
TGGACGAAGAGCATCAGGGGCTCGCGCCAGCCGAACTGTTCGCCAGGCTCAAGGCGCGCATGCCCGACGG
CGAGGATCTCGTCGTGACCCATGGCGATGCCTGCTTGCCGAATATCATGGTGGAAAATGGCCGCTTTTCT
GGATTCATCGACTGTGGCCGGCTGGGTGTGGCGGACCGCTATCAGGACATAGCGTTGGCTACCCGTGATA
TTGCTGAAGAGCTTGGCGGCGAATGGGCTGACCGCTTCCTCGTGCTTTACGGTATCGCCGCTCCCGATTC
GCAGCGCATCGCCTTCTATCGCCTTCTTGACGAGTTCTTCTGAGCGGGACTCTGGGGTTCGCGAAATGAC
CGACCAAGCGACGCCCAACCTGCCATCACGAGATTTCGATTCCACCGCCGCCTTCTATGAAAGGTTGGGC
TTCGGAATCGTTTTCCGGGACGCCGGCTGGATGATCCTCCAGCGCGGGGATCTCATGCTGGAGTTCTTCG
CCCACCCCAACTTGTTTATTGCAGCTTATAATGGTTACAAATAAAGCAATAGCATCACAAATTTCACAAA
TAAAGCATTTTTTTCACTGCATTCTAGTTGTGGTTTGTCCAAACTCATCAATGTATCTTATCATGTCTGT
ATACCGTCGACCTCTAGCTAGAGCTTGGCGTAATCATGGTCATAGCTGTTTCCTGTGTGAAATTGTTATC
CGCTCACAATTCCACACAACATACGAGCCGGAAGCATAAAGTGTAAAGCCTGGGGTGCCTAATGAGTGAG
CTAACTCACATTAATTGCGTTGCGCTCACTGCCCGCTTTCCAGTCGGGAAACCTGTCGTGCCAGCTGCAT
TAATGAATCGGCCAACGCGCGGGGAGAGGCGGTTTGCGTATTGGGCGCTCTTCCGCTTCCTCGCTCACTG
ACTCGCTGCGCTCGGTCGTTCGGCTGCGGCGAGCGGTATCAGCTCACTCAAAGGCGGTAATACGGTTATC
CACAGAATCAGGGGATAACGCAGGAAAGAACATGTGAGCAAAAGGCCAGCAAAAGGCCAGGAACCGTAAA
AAGGCCGCGTTGCTGGCGTTTTTCCATAGGCTCCGCCCCCCTGACGAGCATCACAAAAATCGACGCTCAA
GTCAGAGGTGGCGAAACCCGACAGGACTATAAAGATACCAGGCGTTTCCCCCTGGAAGCTCCCTCGTGCG
CTCTCCTGTTCCGACCCTGCCGCTTACCGGATACCTGTCCGCCTTTCTCCCTTCGGGAAGCGTGGCGCTT
TCTCATAGCTCACGCTGTAGGTATCTCAGTTCGGTGTAGGTCGTTCGCTCCAAGCTGGGCTGTGTGCACG
AACCCCCCGTTCAGCCCGACCGCTGCGCCTTATCCGGTAACTATCGTCTTGAGTCCAACCCGGTAAGACA
CGACTTATCGCCACTGGCAGCAGCCACTGGTAACAGGATTAGCAGAGCGAGGTATGTAGGCGGTGCTACA
GAGTTCTTGAAGTGGTGGCCTAACTACGGCTACACTAGAAGAACAGTATTTGGTATCTGCGCTCTGCTGA
AGCCAGTTACCTTCGGAAAAAGAGTTGGTAGCTCTTGATCCGGCAAACAAACCACCGCTGGTAGCGGTGG
TTTTTTTGTTTGCAAGCAGCAGATTACGCGCAGAAAAAAAGGATCTCAAGAAGATCCTTTGATCTTTTCT
ACGGGGTCTGACGCTCAGTGGAACGAAAACTCACGTTAAGGGATTTTGGTCATGAGATTATCAAAAAGGA
TCTTCACCTAGATCCTTTTAAATTAAAAATGAAGTTTTAAATCAATCTAAAGTATATATGAGTAAACTTG
GTCTGACAGTTACCAATGCTTAATCAGTGAGGCACCTATCTCAGCGATCTGTCTATTTCGTTCATCCATA
GTTGCCTGACTCCCCGTCGTGTAGATAACTACGATACGGGAGGGCTTACCATCTGGCCCCAGTGCTGCAA
TGATACCGCGAGACCCACGCTCACCGGCTCCAGATTTATCAGCAATAAACCAGCCAGCCGGAAGGGCCGA
GCGCAGAAGTGGTCCTGCAACTTTATCCGCCTCCATCCAGTCTATTAATTGTTGCCGGGAAGCTAGAGTA
AGTAGTTCGCCAGTTAATAGTTTGCGCAACGTTGTTGCCATTGCTACAGGCATCGTGGTGTCACGCTCGT
CGTTTGGTATGGCTTCATTCAGCTCCGGTTCCCAACGATCAAGGCGAGTTACATGATCCCCCATGTTGTG
CAAAAAAGCGGTTAGCTCCTTCGGTCCTCCGATCGTTGTCAGAAGTAAGTTGGCCGCAGTGTTATCACTC
ATGGTTATGGCAGCACTGCATAATTCTCTTACTGTCATGCCATCCGTAAGATGCTTTTCTGTGACTGGTG
AGTACTCAACCAAGTCATTCTGAGAATAGTGTATGCGGCGACCGAGTTGCTCTTGCCCGGCGTCAATACG
GGATAATACCGCGCCACATAGCAGAACTTTAAAAGTGCTCATCATTGGAAAACGTTCTTCGGGGCGAAAA
CTCTCAAGGATCTTACCGCTGTTGAGATCCAGTTCGATGTAACCCACTCGTGCACCCAACTGATCTTCAG
CATCTTTTACTTTCACCAGCGTTTCTGGGTGAGCAAAAACAGGAAGGCAAAATGCCGCAAAAAAGGGAAT
AAGGGCGACACGGAAATGTTGAATACTCATACTCTTCCTTTTTCAATATTATTGAAGCATTTATCAGGGT
TATTGTCTCATGAGCGGATACATATTTGAATGTATTTAGAAAAATAAACAAATAGGGGTTCCGCGCACAT
TTCCCCGAAAAGTGCCACCTGACGTCGACGGATCGGGAGATCTCCCGATCCCCTATGGTGCACTCTCAGT
ACAATCTGCTCTGATGCCGCATAGTTAAGCCAGTATCTGCTCCCTGCTTGTGTGTTGGAGGTCGCTGAGT
AGTGCGCGAGCAAAATTTAAGCTACAACAAGGCAAGGCTTGACCGACAATTGCATGAAGAATCTGCTTAG
GGTTAGGCGTTTTGCGCTGCTTCGCGATGTACGGGCCAGATATACGCGTTGACATTGATTATTGACTAGT
TATTAATAGTAATCAATTACGGGGTCATTAGTTC
